Addgene plasmid #174505: Pxyl-ftsZ-sfGFP
Purpose: Integrated plasmid harboring ftsZ-sfGFP gene, inducible by xylose (sequence of sfGFP optimized)
Depositing lab: Suliana Manley. Depositing organization: Swiss Federal Institute of Technology (EPFL). Publication: Event-driven acquisition for content-enriched microscopy. Mahecic D, Stepp WL, Zhang C, Griffie J, Weigert M, Manley S. Nat Methods. 2022 Sep 8. pii: 10.1038/s41592-022-01589-x. doi: 10.1038/s41592-022-01589-x. PubMed 36076039.
Backbone
  Vector backbone: pXGFPC2
  Vector type: Bacterial Expression
Growth in bacteria
  Bacterial resistance: Kanamycin, 50 μg/mL
  Growth temperature: 30°C
  Growth strain: DH5alpha
  Copy number: Low Copy
Gene/Insert
  Gene/Insert name: ftsZ
  Species: C. crescentus
  Tag / fusion protein: superfold GFP (C terminal on insert)
Resource information
  A portion of this plasmid was derived from a plasmid made by: sfGFP gene was synthesized by the Twist Bioscience company
Terms and licenses: Academic/Nonprofit Terms; Industry Terms: Not Available to Industry
How to cite: Pxyl-ftsZ-sfGFP was a gift from Suliana Manley (Addgene plasmid # 174505 ; http://n2t.net/addgene:174505 ; RRID:Addgene_174505)
