[The description below was written by a language model from this plasmid's Addgene catalogue record and pLannotate feature annotations shown in this document.]
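Description:
Pxyl-ftsZ-sfGFP is a 7,268 nt bacterial expression plasmid built on the pXGFPC2 backbone and described in the record as an integrating plasmid for xylose-inducible production of a fluorescent FtsZ fusion. It is maintained in E. coli through a ColE1/pMB1-type origin (annotated as a high-copy type, although the catalogue lists the plasmid as low copy) and selected with kanamycin through an aph(3')-Ia aminoglycoside phosphotransferase gene. An incP oriT is present, which allows the plasmid to be mobilised by conjugation from E. coli into a recipient. No replication origin for another host is annotated, which fits the stated integrative design. Scattered pBluescript polylinker pieces, an rrnB T1 terminator, and short remnants of CmR, lacZα and a Tn903 transposase gene appear to be leftovers of vector construction rather than functional parts.

The payload is the full-length ftsZ coding sequence from Caulobacter crescentus, followed after a short spacer by superfolder GFP, giving a C-terminal fusion. The record notes that the sfGFP sequence was optimised and made synthetically. FtsZ is the essential GTPase that assembles the Z ring at the future division site and recruits other division proteins, so the fusion marks that structure in living cells. The xylose-responsive promoter named in the title and purpose is not annotated in the feature table; a stretch of roughly 2.3 kb upstream of ftsZ carries no annotation and may contain it, but the record does not confirm this. The associated publication concerns event-driven microscopy acquisition, suggesting use of this construct for live imaging of division events.
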