Features (pLannotate 1.2.2; 13 found; start..end, strand, type, name):
      1..19      +  misc_feature   MCS (fragment): pBluescript multiple cloning site
     21..130     -  oriT           oriT: incP origin of transfer
    275..299     +  misc_feature   MCS (fragment): pBluescript multiple cloning site
    299..345     +  terminator     rrnB T1 terminator: transcription terminator T1 from the E. coli rrnB gene
    360..464     +  CDS            CmR (fragment): chloramphenicol acetyltransferase; cat; confers resistance to chloramphenicol
    478..498     +  misc_feature   MCS (fragment): multiple cloning site
   2797..4320    +  CDS            ftsZ: FTSZ_CAUVC - Protein inferred from homology: Swiss-Prot protein existence level 3. Essential cell division protein that forms a contractile ring structure (Z ring) at the future cell division site. The regulation of the ring assembly controls the timing and the location of cell division. One of the functions of the FtsZ ring is to recruit other cell division proteins to the septum to produce a new cell wall between the dividing cells. Binds GTP and shows GTPase activity. From Caulobacter vibrioides (strain ATCC 19089 / CB15) (Caulobacter crescentus).
   4357..5070    +  CDS            Superfolder GFP: Superfolder GFP is a basic (constitutively fluorescent) green fluorescent protein published in 2005, derived from Aequorea victoria. It is reported to be a very rapidly-maturing weak dimer.
   5079..5114    -  misc_feature   MCS (fragment): pBluescript multiple cloning site
   5115..5206    +  CDS            lacZα (fragment): LacZα fragment of β-galactosidase; lacZ fragment
   5333..5921    -  rep_origin     ori: high-copy-number ColE1/pMB1/pBR322/pUC origin of replication
   6044..6190    -  CDS            TRA2_ECOLX (fragment): Protein predicted: Swiss-Prot protein existence level 4. Required for transposition of transposon Tn903. From Escherichia coli.
   6331..7146    -  CDS            KanR: aminoglycoside phosphotransferase; aph(3')-Ia; confers resistance to kanamycin in bacteria or G418 (Geneticin®) in eukaryotes
>Addgene plasmid #174505 | Pxyl-ftsZ-sfGFP | addgene full sequence | sequence record 341516 | Addgene NGS Result
CCACCGCGGTGGCGGCCGCCCCGGCCAGCCTCGCAGAGCAGGATTCCCGTTGAGCACCGCCAGGTGCGAA
TAAGGGACAGTGAAGAAGGAACACCCGCTCGCGGGTGGGCCTACTTCACCTATCCTGCCCGGCTGACGCC
GTTGGATACACCAAGGAAAGTCTACACGAACCCTTTGGCAAAATCCTGTATATCGTGCGAAAAAGGATGG
ATATACCGAAAAAATCGCTATAATGACCCCGAAGCAGGGTTATGCAGCGGAAAAGATCCGTCGACGGCCG
CTCTAGAACTAGTGGATCCAAATAAAACGAAAGGCTCAGTCGAAAGACTGGGCCTTTCGTTTTATCTGTT
GTTTGTCGCATTATACGCAAGGCGACAAGGTGCTGATGCCGCTGGCGATTCAGGTTCATCATGCCGTTTG
TGATGGCTTCCATGTCGGCAGAATGCTTAATGAATTACAACAGTTTTTATATAAGCTTAGCGCTACCGGA
CTCAGATCCAGATCGAAATGTACCGGCTGAACTGGTGGAAGCACGTTGAGCCTCGTCAAGGACTCATGAA
GCGCGTCCCTGCTCTCAGTCGCCTGCTCGTTACGCCTGAGGTGTCAAAACACCGTCTGTTCATTTGGCTA
GACGCTAGAGTTCTTCCGGATCACAAGCTCCAGGTCGTTACACTCGATGACGACTGCTCATTCGGAGTTT
TACACTCAAGGTTCCACGAGGTGTGGGCTCTTGCAGCGGGGTCGTGGCACGGCTCAGGCAATGATCCGCG
CTACACCATCTCCACCACCTTCGAGACCTTCCCCTTCCCGGAAGGCCTGACGCCCAACATAGCCGCCGTC
GACTATGAGGGCGACCCGCGCGCCCAGGCCATCGCCGCGGCGGCGGCCGAGCTGAACCGGCTGCGGGAAG
CCTGGCTCAATCCGCCCGACCTGGTGCGGATCGAGCCCGAGGTCGTGCCCGGCTATCCCGACCGCGTGCT
GCCCGTCAGCCCCGAGGCGGGCGCCGAGCTGAAGAAGCGCACCCTGACCAACCTCTACAACCAGCGCCCG
GCCTGGCTGGACATGGCCCACCAGCGCCTGGACGCCGCCGTCGCCGCCGCCTACGGCTGGCCCGACGGCC
TGACCGACGACGAGATCCTGGAGCGCCTGTTCGCCCTCAACCAGGAGCGCGCGGCGGCGGGGCGGTAGGT
TAGACCCCTCCAAAACCCCGACCTCCCCGGCGAAGGCCGGGGTCCAGTTACATCCGGAACGCTTGGAGTG
GGCCCGCCTACGGCCTCGACCAACCCGCAGTCGGCAAGGGGTTCGATCTGGACCCCGGCATTCGCCGGGG
AGGTCGGCAGAGAGGTCAGAACCGCGTCTTGCAGCCCTGCTTCAGATGAACCCCGCGCAGGAAGCCGCGG
CGGGCCAGGCCGGCGTCGACGGCGGCGTTCATCTGGCGGTCGGCGGGGGCAGCGCCGGTGACTTCGCGCA
CCAGGCCCCGGAACGGGATGATGCTGTTGATCAGGGTCTTGCCACCGGCCTCGGCCAGCTTGCCGGCTCG
GTTTTCGGCGTACTCGGCGCCGACCTTGTAGTCGGGCCCCAGCGCCGCGTTCAGCGCCTTCACCTCATTG
GCCAGGGCCTGGCAGGACTTCAGACCCGCGAGGCTGTAGGGGTCGTCAAAGGCCTTGGCCAGGACCGGCG
GCACCTCGCGCTTGGACAGGCCGACGTCGCGCACCGGCTGGGTGCCGATGTCGACGGCCTTCTTGCCCGC
CTCGCCCCAGCGGCCGGACGGTTCCTCGGGCTTGGCCGGCGGCTTGACCTGGGCGTGGGCGCTGGAGGCC
AGCAGCACGGCGGCGGCTCCGGCCATGATCAGCAGCTTGTTCGGCATCAAAAGCGCCCTCCCGACAAAAC
ACGCCACGGGAACGGCAAGCCTCGCCGCCGGTTCCCGCCCGCAAGTCCCTCGGCACGAACTCTAAGGCCT
GCGCACGATCCATCGCCACCACAAAGCGTGTCATCCCGGCCGAAGCGCAGCGGAGAGCCGGGACCCAGGG
CCACAAGCACGGCGCTTCGTCACCCCCTGGGTCCCGGATAGCGCTCCGCGCTTCCGGGATGACACGGGTT
TAAGCACTTGGGTGAGAAGCCCTAGTTCGGCGCGCCGCCCGCTTCCAGGTCGAACGCGGCGTCGAAGGCG
TCGTCGCCAGGAACCGTCCCTTCCAGGGCGGCGTCGAACAGGTCTTCGAGCGATGACCAGATGAAGGCCA
TCTGCTCCATGATCGTCGGGACGCTGGCCGGATCGAAGCCGGGGTAGAGGTCTTCCACCAGCCACAGGCC
CGTGCCGGGATCGAAGGCGAAGCGGCAGCCGATCAGGCGGAACTGGGCGCGGGCCATGGTCTCGAACAGG
GCCGTCAGGTCGCGGGCGGCGTCCAGGTCGTCGTGGTCCAGCACCAGGCAGCGGATCTGCAGCCAGCCGT
GGTCGGGCAGCAGGTAGAAGGCGCCCTCGTCCTGATCCTCGCCCGAAACCTCCAGCCCCCGGTCGATGGC
TTCGACGACATAGCCGGCCGCGCGGCAGGTGTCGGTGAGCGCGGCCAGCAGGGCGGCTTCCTGGTCAGGG
GTCAGGTCGGTCATGGGCAAGAGGTCCAGGTCGTGGTTTGTCGGCGGCTTCTAGCATGGACCGCCCGCGC
CCGTGAGGCCGAGGATTTCGCGCTGGTCAGACAACCTACTTGCCGTCCCCACATGTTAGCGCTACCAAGT
GCCGACGAACGCGCGCCGCCGACGGTGTCGGCGCTTCAGACGCTCGAGTTTTGGGGAGACGACCATATGG
CTATTTCTCTTTCCGCGCCGCGTACGACCGAGCTGAAGCCGCGTATCGTGGTTTTCGGCGTCGGCGGCGC
TGGCGGCAACGCCGTGAACAACATGATCGAGGCGGGCCTCGAAGGTGTGGAGTTCGTGGTGGCCAACACT
GACGCTCAACAGCTTCAGTTCGCCAAGACGGACCGTCGCATCCAGCTGGGCGTGCAAATCACCCAGGGCC
TGGGCGCCGGCGCGCACCCCGAGGTGGGCATGAGCGCGGCCGAAGAGAGCTTCCCCGAGATCGGCGAGCA
CCTCGACGGCGCCCACATGGTCTTCATCACCGCCGGTATGGGCGGCGGCACCGGCACCGGCGCGGCCCCG
ATCATCGCCAAGTGCGCCCGTGAGCGCGGCATCCTGACCGTCGGCGTCGTGACCAAGCCCTTCCACTTCG
AAGGCCGTCACCGCATGCGCCTGGCCGACAGCGGCATCCAGGAGCTGCAGCGCTATGTCGACACCCTGAT
CGTCATTCCGAACCAGAACCTGTTCCGCGTCGCCAACGAGCGCACGACCTTCGCCGAAGCCTTCGGCATG
GCCGACCAGGTGCTGCACTCGGGCGTCCGCTCGATCACCGACCTGATGGTCCTGCCGGGCCTGATCAACC
TCGACTTCGCCGACGTCCGCACGGTCATGACCGAGATGGGCAAGGCGATGATGGGCACCGGCGAGGGCAC
CGGCGAAGACCGCGCCCTGATGGCCGCTCAGAACGCCATCGCTAACCCGCTGCTGGACGAAGTCTCGCTG
AAGGGCGCCAAGGCCGTTCTGGTCAACGTGACCGGCGGCATGGACATGACCTTGCTGGAAGTCGACGAGG
CCGCCAATGCGATCTCCGACCAGGTCGATCCGGAAGCCAACATCATCTTCGGCGCGGCCTTCGATCCGTC
GCTGGAAGGCGTCATCCGCGTGTCGGTCGTCGCCACCGGCATGGACGGCGCCTCGATCGCCCAGATCGAG
CCCAAGCCCGTGTCGCGCAACATCTCGGCCGCCCCGCTGATCGCCGAGACCTCGCGTCCTGCGCCGCAGC
CCGAGCCGGCCCGTCCGACTGCGCGCTACGAAGCCGCTCGTCCGGCCGAACGTCCCGTGGCCTTCGCGCC
CGAGCCGGCGCCGGAACCCGAGATCGTGATGTCGGCCCCGCAGCCTGAGCCGGAAGCCGAGCTTTACTAC
GACGAGCCGACTGTAGCTGAAGAACCGCGTGTTTCCGCGGCTCCGGCCCGGTCGGTGAACCGCATCGTCG
ATCCGCTGGTCGACGACGTCGCTGAGGAGCCGCTGTTCCCCGAGAACAACTACTACGAAGAGCGTCGTCC
CCAGAAGCAGGGCGGGTTCTTCTCGATGTTCGGTGGCGGTCGCCAGCGCTACGAGCAACAGGCGTCTGCG
CCGCAGGCCCAAGCCCGCTCGGCCCAGAGCGCGCGTCCGCAACTGCAGCCGATCGAAACGCCGCAGGCCG
ATGACGCCGAGGATCTGGAGATCCCGTCGTTCCTGCGCCGCCTGGCCAACGAGAATTCGAACGTTACGCG
TCACCGGTCGGCCACCATGAGCAAGGGCGAGGAGCTGTTCACCGGCGTGGTGCCGATTCTCGTTGAACTG
GACGGTGATGTCAATGGCCATAAATTTTCGGTGCGGGGCGAAGGCGAGGGCGACGCCACCAACGGCAAGC
TCACGCTCAAGTTCATCTGCACCACGGGCAAGCTGCCCGTGCCCTGGCCGACCCTGGTGACGACGCTGAC
CTATGGGGTCCAGTGCTTCTCCCGCTATCCGGATCACATGAAGCGTCACGACTTCTTCAAGAGCGCCATG
CCTGAAGGCTATGTCCAAGAGCGCACGATCAGCTTCAAAGACGACGGCACCTACAAGACCCGGGCCGAGG
TCAAGTTCGAGGGCGACACCCTGGTCAACCGCATCGAGCTGAAGGGGATCGACTTCAAGGAAGACGGTAA
CATCCTGGGCCACAAGCTGGAATACAACTTCAACTCGCACAACGTTTACATCACGGCCGACAAGCAGAAG
AACGGCATCAAGGCCAATTTCAAGATCCGCCACAATGTCGAGGACGGATCTGTGCAGCTGGCGGATCATT
ACCAGCAGAACACCCCGATCGGCGATGGGCCGGTGCTGCTGCCGGACAACCACTATCTGTCGACCCAGTC
GGTCCTGTCCAAGGACCCCAACGAGAAGCGCGACCACATGGTCCTTTTGGAGTTCGTCACCGCGGCGGGC
ATCACCCACGGCATGGACGAGCTCTACAAGTAAGCTAGCTGCAGCCCGGGGGATCCACTAGTTCTAGAGC
GGCCATTCACTGGCCGTCGTTTTACAACGTCGTGACTGGGAAAACCCTGGCGTTACCCAACTTAATCGCC
TTGCAGCACATCCCCCTTTCGCCAGCGGTATCAGCTCACTCAAAGGCGGTAATACGGTTATCCACAGAAT
CAGGGGATAACGCAGGAAAGAACATGTGAGCAAAAGGCCAGCAAAAGGCCAGGAACCGTAAAAAGGCCGC
GTTGCTGGCGTTTTTCCATAGGCTCCGCCCCCCTGACGAGCATCACAAAAATCGACGCTCAAGTCAGAGG
TGGCGAAACCCGACAGGACTATAAAGATACCAGGCGTTTCCCCCTGGAAGCTCCCTCGTGCGCTCTCCTG
TTCCGACCCTGCCGCTTACCGGATACCTGTCCGCCTTTCTCCCTTCGGGAAGCGTGGCGCTTTCTCATAG
CTCACGCTGTAGGTATCTCAGTTCGGTGTAGGTCGTTCGCTCCAAGCTGGGCTGTGTGCACGAACCCCCC
GTTCAGCCCGACCGCTGCGCCTTATCCGGTAACTATCGTCTTGAGTCCAACCCGGTAAGACACGACTTAT
CGCCACTGGCAGCAGCCACTGGTAACAGGATTAGCAGAGCGAGGTATGTAGGCGGTGCTACAGAGTTCTT
GAAGTGGTGGCCTAACTACGGCTACACTAGAAGAACAGTATTTGGTATCTGCGCTCTGCTGAAGCCAGTT
ACCTTCGGAAAAAGAGTTGGTAGCTCTTGATCCGGCAAACAAACCACCGCTGGTAGCGGTGGTTTTTTTG
TTTGCAAGCAGCAGATTACGCGCAGAAAAAAAGGATCTCAAGAAGATCCTTTGATCTTTTCTACGGGGTC
TGACGCTCAGTGGAACGAAAACTCACGTTAAGGGATTTTGGTCATGAGATTATCAAAAAGGATCTTCACC
TAGATCCTTTTAGGGGGGGGGGGGCGCTGAGGTCTGCCTCGTGAAGAAGGTGTTGCTGACTCATACCAGG
CCTGAATCGCCCCATCATCCAGCCAGAAAGTGAGGGAGCCACGGTTGATGAGAGCTTTGTTGTAGGTGGA
CCAGTTGGTGATTTTGAACTTTTGCTTTGCCACGGAACGGTCTGCGTTGTCGGGAAGATGCGTGATCTGA
TCCTTCAACTCAGCAAAAGTTCGATTTATTCAACAAAGCCGCCGTCCCGTCAAGTCAGCGTAATGCTCTG
CCAGTGTTACAACCAATTAACCAATTCTGATTAGAAAAACTCATCGAGCATCAAATGAAACTGCAATTTA
TTCATATCAGGATTATCAATACCATATTTTTGAAAAAGCCGTTTCTGTAATGAAGGAGAAAACTCACCGA
GGCAGTTCCATAGGATGGCAAGATCCTGGTATCGGTCTGCGATTCCGACTCGTCCAACATCAATACAACC
TATTAATTTCCCCTCGTCAAAAATAAGGTTATCAAGTGAGAAATCACCATGAGTGACGACTGAATCCGGT
GAGAATGGCAAAAGCTTATGCATTTCTTTCCAGACTTGTTCAACAGGCCAGCCATTACGCTCGTCATCAA
AATCACTCGCATCAACCAAACCGTTATTCATTCGTGATTGCGCCTGAGCGAGACGAAATACGCGATCGCT
GTTAAAAGGACAATTACAAACAGGAATCGAATGCAACCGGCGCAGGAACACTGCCAGCGCATCAACAATA
TTTTCACCTGAATCAGGATATTCTTCTAATACCTGGAATGCTGTTTTCCCGGGGATCGCAGTGGTGAGTA
ACCATGCATCATCAGGAGTACGGATAAAATGCTTGATGGTCGGAAGAGGCATAAATTCCGTCAGCCAGTT
TAGTCTGACCATCTCATCTGTAACATCATTGGCAACGCTACCTTTGCCATGTTTCAGAAACAACTCTGGC
GCATCGGGCTTCCCATACAATCGATAGATTGTCGCACCTGATTGCCCGACATTATCGCGAGCCCATTTAT
ACCCATATAAATCAGCATCCATGTTGGAATTTAATCGCGGCCTCGAGCAAGACGTTTCCCGTTGAATATG
GCTCATAACACCCCTTGTATTACTGTTTATGTAAGCAGACAGTTTTATTGTTCATGATGATATATTTTTA
TCTTGTGCAATGTAACATCAGAGATTTTGAGACACAACGTGGCTTTCCCCCCCCCCCC
